>Addgene plasmid #81163 | pSALECTNK-TEM1(S70A,D179G)/csTEM1 | depositor full sequence | sequence record 154224 | pSALECTNK-TEM1(S70A,D179G)/csTEM1 sequence 4013 bps
GCTGGCACGACAGGTTTCCCGACTGGAAAGCGGGCAGTGAGCGCAACGCAATTAATGTGAGTTAGCTCAC
TCATTAGGCACCCCAGGCTTTACACTTTATGCTTCCGGCTCGTATGTTGTGTGGAATTGTGAGCGGGATA
ACAATTTCACACAGGATCTCGACATGAACAATAACGATCTCTTTCAGGCATCACGTCGGCGTTTTCTGGC
ACAACTCGGCGGCTTAACCGTCGCCGGGATGCTGGGGCCGTCATTGCTAACGCCGCGACGTGCGACTGCG
CATATGCACCCAGAAACGCTGGTGAAAGTAAAAGATGCTGAAGATCAGTTGGGTGCACGAGTGGGTTACA
TCGAACTGGATCTCAACAGCGGTAAGATCCTTGAGAGTTTTCGCCCCGAAGAACGTTTTCCAATGATGGC
CACTTTTAAAGTTCTGCTATGTGGCGCGGTATTATCCCGTGTTGACGCCGGGCAAGAGCAACTCGGTCGC
CGCATACACTATTCTCAGAATGACTTGGTTGAGTACTCACCAGTCACAGAAAAGCATCTTACGGATGGCA
TGACAGTAAGAGAATTATGCAGTGCTGCCATAACCATGAGTGATAACACTGCGGCCAACTTACTTCTGAC
AACGATCGGAGGACCGAAGGAGCTAACCGCTTTTTTGCACAACATGGGGGATCATGTAACTCGCCTTGAT
CGTTGGGAACCGGAGCTGAATGAAGCCATACCAAACGACGAGCGTGGCACCACGATGCCTGCAGCAATGG
CAACAACGTTGCGCAAACTATTAACTGGCGAACTACTTACTCTAGCTTCCCGGCAACAATTAATAGACTG
GATGGAGGCGGATAAAGTTGCAGGACCACTTCTGCGCTCGGCCCTTCCGGCTGGCTGGTTTATTGCTGAT
AAATCTGGAGCAGGTGAGCGTGGGTCTCGCGGTATCATTGCAGCACTGGGGCCAGATGGTAAGCCCTCCC
GTATCGTAGTTATCTACACGACGGGGAGTCAGGCAACTATGGATGAACGAAATAGACAGATCGCTGAGAT
AGGTGCCTCACTGATTAAGCATTGGCTCGAGCATCCGGAGACCCTGGTTAAAGTCAAAGACGCGGAGGAC
CAACTGGGCGCGCGTGTTGGCTATATTGAGCTGGACCTGAATTCTGGCAAAATTCTGGAAAGCTTCCGTC
CGGAGGAGCGCTTCCCGATGATGTCTACCTTCAAAGTGCTGCTGTGCGGTGCCGTCCTGAGCCGCGTGGA
TGCGGGTCAGGAACAGCTGGGCCGTCGTATTCATTACAGCCAAAACGATCTGGTGGAATATAGCCCGGTA
ACCGAGAAACACCTGACCGACGGTATGACCGTCCGTGAGCTGTGTAGCGCGGCGATTACGATGAGCGACA
ATACCGCCGCGAATCTGCTGCTGACCACCATTGGCGGCCCAAAAGAACTGACGGCGTTCCTGCATAATAT
GGGTGACCACGTCACCCGTCTGGACCGCTGGGAGCCAGAACTGAACGAGGCGATTCCGAATGATGAACGC
GATACGACCATGCCGGCGGCGATGGCGACCACCCTGCGTAAACTGCTGACCGGTGAGCTGCTGACCCTGG
CGAGCCGCCAGCAGCTGATTGATTGGATGGAAGCCGACAAAGTGGCGGGCCCGCTGCTGCGTAGCGCGCT
GCCAGCGGGTTGGTTCATCGCGGACAAAAGCGGCGCGGGCGAACGCGGTAGCCGTGGCATTATCGCGGCG
CTGGGTCCGGACGGCAAACCGAGCCGCATTGTCGTGATTTATACCACCGGTAGCCAAGCGACCATGGACG
AGCGTAACCGTCAAATTGCGGAAATTGGCGCGAGCCTGATCAAACACTGGCACCATCACCATCACCATTA
ATAACCTCAGCTAAGATTTTTCCAATGATGAGCACTTTTTGATCAGAAAAAAAGGATCATATCGTCAATT
ATTACCTCCACGGGGAGAGCCTGAGCAAACTGGCCTCAGGCATTTGAGAAGCACACGGTCACACTGCTTC
CGGTAGTCAATAAACCGGTAAACCAGCAATAGACATAAGCGGCTATTTAACGACCCTGCCCTGAACCGAC
GACCGGGTCGAATTTGCTTTCGAATTTCTGCCATTCATCCGCTTATTATCACTTATTCAGGCGTAGCAAC
CAGGCGTTTAAGGGCACCAATAACTGCCTTAAAAAAATTACGCCCCGCCCTGCCACTCATCGCAGTACTG
TTGTAATTCATTAAGCATTCTGCCGACATGGAAGCCATCACAAACGGCATGATGAACCTGAATCGCCAGC
GGCATCAGCACCTTGTCGCCTTGCGTATAATATTTGCCCATGGTGAAAACGGGGGCGAAGAAGTTGTCCA
TATTGGCCACGTTTAAATCAAAACTGGTGAAACTCACCCAGGGATTGGCTGAGACGAAAAACATATTCTC
AATAAACCCTTTAGGGAAATAGGCCAGGTTTTCACCGTAACACGCCACATCTTGCGAATATATGTGTAGA
AACTGCCGGAAATCGTCGTGGTATTCACTCCAGAGCGATGAAAACGTTTCAGTTTGCTCATGGAAAACGG
TGTAACAAGGGTGAACACTATCCCATATCACCAGCTCACCGTCTTTCATTGCCATACGTAATTCCGGATG
AGCATTCATCAGGCGGGCAAGAATGTGAATAAAGGCCGGATAAAACTTGTGCTTATTTTTCTTTACGGTC
TTTAAAAAGGCCGTAATATCCAGCTGAACGGTCTGGTTATAGGTACATTGAGCAACTGACTGAAATGCCT
CAAAATGTTCTTTACGATGCCATTGGGATATATCAACGGTGGTATATCCAGTGATTTTTTTCTCCATTTT
AGCTTCCTTAGCTCCTGAAAATCTCGACAACTCAAAAAATACGCCCGGTAGTGATCTTATTTCATTATGG
TGAAAGTTGGAACCTCTTACGTGCCGATCAACGTCTCATTTTCGCCAAAAGTTGGCCCAGGGCTTCCCGG
TATCAACAGGGACACCAGGATTTATTTATTCTGCGAAGTGATCTTCCGTCACAGGTATTTATTCGGTCGA
AAAGGATCTAGGTGAAGATCCTTTTTGATAATCTCATGACCAAAATCCCTTAACGTGAGTTTTCGTTCCA
CTGAGCGTCAGACCCCGTAGAAAAGATCAAAGGATCTTCTTGAGATCCTTTTTTTCTGCGCGTAATCTGC
TGCTTGCAAACAAAAAAACCACCGCTACCAGCGGTGGTTTGTTTGCCGGATCAAGAGCTACCAACTCTTT
TTCCGAAGGTAACTGGCTTCAGCAGAGCGCAGATACCAAATACTGTTCTTCTAGTGTAGCCGTAGTTAGG
CCACCACTTCAAGAACTCTGTAGCACCGCCTACATACCTCGCTCTGCTAATCCTGTTACCAGTGGCTGCT
GCCAGTGGCGATAAGTCGTGTCTTACCGGGTTGGACTCAAGACGATAGTTACCGGATAAGGCGCAGCGGT
CGGGCTGAACGGGGGGTTCGTGCACACAGCCCAGCTTGGAGCGAACGACCTACACCGAACTGAGATACCT
ACAGCGTGAGCTATGAGAAAGCGCCACGCTTCCCGAAGGGAGAAAGGCGGACAGGTATCCGGTAAGCGGC
AGGGTCGGAACAGGAGAGCGCACGAGGGAGCTTCCAGGGGGAAACGCCTGGTATCTTTATAGTCCTGTCG
GGTTTCGCCACCTCTGACTTGAGCGTCGATTTTTGTGATGCTCGTCAGGGGGGCGGAGCCTATGGAAAAA
CGCCAGCAACGCGGCCTTTTTACGGTTCCTGGCCTTTTGCTGGCCTTTTGCTCACATGTTCTTTCCTGCG
TTATCCCCTGATTCTGTGGATAACCGTATTACCGCCTTTGAGTGAGCTGATACCGCTCGCCGCAGCCGAA
CGACCGAGCGCAGCGAGTCAGTGAGCGAGGAAGCGGAAGAGCGCCCAATACGCAAACCGCCTCTCCCCGC
GCGTTGGCCGATTCATTAATGCA
Features (pLannotate 1.2.2; 10 found; start..end, strand, type, name):
     53..74      +  protein_bind   CAP binding site: CAP binding activates transcription in the presence of cAMP. E. coli catabolite activator protein
     89..119     +  promoter       lac promoter: promoter for the E. coli lac operon
    164..280     +  CDS            torA (fragment): TORA_ECOLI - Experimental evidence at protein level: Swiss-Prot protein existence level 1. Reduces trimethylamine-N-oxide (TMAO) into trimethylamine; an anaerobic reaction coupled to energy-yielding reactions. From Escherichia coli (strain K12).
    288..1075    +  CDS            bla(M) (fragment): β-lactamase lacking the signal sequence; bla(M); allows cytosolic expression of β-lactamase
   1082..1870    +  CDS            bla (fragment): BLAT_ECOLX - Experimental evidence at protein level: Swiss-Prot protein existence level 1. TEM-type are the most prevalent beta-lactamases in enterobacteria; they hydrolyze the beta-lactam bond in susceptible beta-lactam antibiotics, thus conferring resistance to penicillins and cephalosporins. TEM-3 and TEM-4 are capable of hydrolyzing cefotaxime and ceftazidime. TEM-5 is capable of hydrolyzing ceftazidime. TEM-6 is capable of hydrolyzing ceftazidime and aztreonam. TEM-8/CAZ-2, TEM- 16/CAZ-7 and TEM-24/CAZ-6 are markedly active against ceftazidime. IRT- 4 shows resistance to beta-lactamase in
   1871..1888    +  CDS            6xHis: 6xHis affinity tag
   2208..2867    -  CDS            CmR: chloramphenicol acetyltransferase; cat; confers resistance to chloramphenicol
   2868..2970    -  promoter       cat promoter: promoter of the E. coli cat gene encoding chloramphenicol acetyltransferase
   3190..3778    +  rep_origin     ori: high-copy-number ColE1/pMB1/pBR322/pUC origin of replication
   3961..40      +  CDS            lacI (fragment) (across the origin): lac repressor; lacI; The lac repressor binds to the lac operator to inhibit transcription in E. coli. This inhibition can be relieved by adding lactose or isopropyl-β-D-thiogalactopyranoside (IPTG).
