[The description below was written by a language model from this plasmid's Addgene catalogue record and pLannotate feature annotations shown in this document.]
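Description:
pSALECTNK-TEM1(S70A,D179G)/csTEM1 is a 4,013 bp bacterial expression plasmid built on the pSALECT backbone. It is propagated in E. coli from a high-copy ColE1/pUC-type origin and selected with chloramphenicol through a cat promoter–driven chloramphenicol acetyltransferase gene. Only a short fragment of lacI is annotated, so the plasmid does not appear to supply a functional lac repressor.

The payload is a single fusion open reading frame transcribed from the lac promoter, which has an upstream CAP binding site. It begins with a fragment of E. coli torA, which in pSALECT-type vectors corresponds to the twin-arginine translocation (Tat) export signal. An insert cloned between preserved NdeI and XhoI sites follows. The insert is a 789 bp synthetic TEM-1 β-lactamase lacking its native Sec signal (residues H26 to W290) and carrying the mutations S70A and D179G. S70 is the catalytic serine, so this copy is expected to be inactive. Downstream in frame lies a second, codon-swapped TEM-1 (also H26–W290) contributed by the backbone, then a C-terminal 6xHis tag and a BbvCI nicking site. The codon swap reduces nucleotide identity between the two β-lactamase copies.

Because the Tat pathway preferentially exports folded proteins, periplasmic delivery of the reporter β-lactamase, and hence ampicillin resistance, serves as a readout of the solubility or folding of the upstream insert. The record notes that ampicillin selection is performed in a strain lacking lacI. The associated work used deep mutational scanning to examine trade-offs between enzyme fitness and solubility. The nicking site is consistent with nicking-based mutagenesis for library construction, though the record does not state its purpose.
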