Addgene plasmid #81163: pSALECTNK-TEM1(S70A,D179G)/csTEM1
Purpose: pSALECT plasmid with TEM-1 beta-lactamase fused to TEM-1
Depositing lab: Timothy Whitehead. Depositing organization: Michigan State University. Publication: Trade-offs between enzyme fitness and solubility illuminated by deep mutational scanning. Klesmith JR, Bacik JP, Wrenbeck EE, Michalczyk R, Whitehead TA. Proc Natl Acad Sci U S A. 2017 Feb 14. pii: 201614437. doi: 10.1073/pnas.1614437114. PubMed 28196882.
Backbone
  Vector backbone: pSALECT
  Backbone size w/o insert (bp): 3224
  Total vector size (bp): 4013
  Modifications to backbone: Addition of a codon-swapped fusion beta-lactamase with a c-terminal Hix6x tag followed by a BbvCI nicking site.
  Vector type: Bacterial Expression
Growth in bacteria
  Bacterial resistance: Chloramphenicol, 25 μg/mL
  Growth temperature: 30°C
  Growth strain: DH5alpha
  Growth instructions: For plasmid production a general cloning strain with this plasmid can grown at 30 or 37oC. For selection on ampicillin the temperature is limited to 30oC in a strain that has lacI knocked-out (the strain MC4100 is best suited for this).
  Copy number: High Copy
Gene/Insert
  Gene/Insert name: TEM-1 beta-lactamase
  Species: Synthetic
  Insert size (bp): 789
  Mutation: Deleted the sec transport tag. Plasmid encodes H26 to W290. Mutations S70A, D179G.
  GenBank ID: WP_054579850
  Promoter: lac promoter
  Tag / fusion protein: Codon swapped TEM-1 from H26 to W290 (C terminal on backbone); His6x (C terminal on backbone)
  Cloning method: Restriction Enzyme; 5′ cloning site NdeI (not destroyed); 3′ cloning site XhoI (not destroyed)
  Sequencing primers: 5′ GGTTTCCCGACTGGAAAG; 3′ AGGGCAGGGTCGTTAAATAGC
Terms and licenses: Academic/Nonprofit Terms; Industry Terms: Not Available to Industry
How to cite: pSALECTNK-TEM1(S70A,D179G)/csTEM1 was a gift from Timothy Whitehead (Addgene plasmid # 81163 ; http://n2t.net/addgene:81163 ; RRID:Addgene_81163)
