>Addgene plasmid #81163 | pSALECTNK-TEM1(S70A,D179G)/csTEM1 | addgene partial sequence | sequence record 158397 | pK03-L 5'-AGGGCAGGGTCGTTAAATAGC-3'
TTGACTACCGGAAGCAGTGTGACCGTGTGCTTCTCAAATGCCTGAGGCCAGTTTGCTCAGGCTCTCCCCG
TGGAGGTAATAATTGACGATATGATCCTTTTTTTCTGATCAAAAAGTGCTCATCATTGGAAAAATCTTAG
CTGAGGTTATTAATGGTGATGGTGATGGTGCCAGTGTTTGATCAGGCTCGCGCCAATTTCCGCAATTTGA
CGGTTACGCTCGTCCATGGTCGCTTGGCTACCGGTGGTATAAATCACGACAATGCGGCTCGGTTTGCCGT
CCGGACCCAGCGCCGCGATAATGCCACGGCTACCGCGTTCGCCCGCGCCGCTTTTGTCCGCGATGAACCA
ACCCGCTGGCAGCGCGCTACGCAGCAGCGGGCCCGCCACTTTGTCGGCTTCCATCCAATCAATCAGCTGC
TGGCGGCTCGCCAGGGTCAGCAGCTCACCGGTCAGCAGTTTACGCAGGGTGGTCGCCATCGCCGCCGGCA
TGGTCGTATCGCGTTCATCATTCGGAATCGCCTCGTTCAGTTCTGGCTCCCAGCGGTCCAGACGGGTGAC
GTGGTCACCCATATTATGCAGGAACGCCGTCAGTTCTTTTGGGCCGCCAATGGTGGTCAGCAGCAGATTC
GCGGCGGTATTGTCGCTCATCGTAATCGCCGCGCTACACAGCTCACGGACGGTCATACCGTCGGTCAGGT
GTTTCTCGGTTACCGGGCTATATTCCACCAGATCGTTTTGGCTGTAATGAATACGACGGCCCAGCTGTTC
CTGACCCGCATCCACGCGGCTCAGGACGGCACCGCACAGCAGCACTTTGAAGGTAGACATCATCGGGAAG
CGCTCCTCCGGACGGAAGCTT
