>Addgene plasmid #81163 | pSALECTNK-TEM1(S70A,D179G)/csTEM1 | addgene partial sequence | sequence record 158398 | Lac-promoter 5'-CACTTTATGCTTCCGGCTCG-3'
GATCTCGACATGAACAATAACGATCTCTTTCAGGCATCACGTCGGCGTTTTCTGGCACAACTCGGCGGCT
TAACCGTCGCCGGGATGCTGGGGCCGTCATTGCTAACGCCGCGACGTGCGACTGCGCATATGCACCCAGA
AACGCTGGTGAAAGTAAAAGATGCTGAAGATCAGTTGGGTGCACGAGTGGGTTACATCGAACTGGATCTC
AACAGCGGTAAGATCCTTGAGAGTTTTCGCCCCGAAGAACGTTTTCCAATGATGGCCACTTTTAAAGTTC
TGCTATGTGGCGCGGTATTATCCCGTGTTGACGCCGGGCAAGAGCAACTCGGTCGCCGCATACACTATTC
TCAGAATGACTTGGTTGAGTACTCACCAGTCACAGAAAAGCATCTTACGGATGGCATGACAGTAAGAGAA
TTATGCAGTGCTGCCATAACCATGAGTGATAACACTGCGGCCAACTTACTTCTGACAACGATCGGAGGAC
CGAAGGAGCTAACCGCTTTTTTGCACAACATGGGGGATCATGTAACTCGCCTTGATCGTTGGGAACCGGA
GCTGAATGAAGCCATACCAAACGACGAGCGTGGCACCACGATGCCTGCAGCAATGGCAACAACGTTGCGC
AAACTATTAACTGGCGAACTACTTACTCTAGCTTCCCGGCAACAATTAATAGACTGGATGGAGGCGGATA
AAGTTGCAGGACCACTTCTGCGCTCGGCCCTTCCGGCTGGCTGGTTTATTGCTGATAAATCTGGAGCAGG
TGAGCGTGGGTCTCGCGGTATCATTGCAGCACTGGGGCCAGATGGTAAGCCCTCCCGTATCGTAGTTATC
TACACGACGGGGAGTCAGGCAACTATGGATGAACGAAATAGACAGATCGCTGAGATAGGTGCCTCACTGA
T
